Addgene plasmid #152967: pGBW-m4133529
Purpose: Mammalian expression plasmid for SARS-CoV-2 2'-O-ribose methyltransferase
Depositing lab: Ginkgo Bioworks & Benjie Chen. Depositing organization: Ginkgo Bioworks.
Backbone
  Vector backbone: pTwist_CMV_Hygro_6
  Backbone size w/o insert (bp): 6525
  Vector type: Mammalian Expression
  Selectable markers: Hygromycin
Growth in bacteria
  Bacterial resistance: Ampicillin, 100 μg/mL
  Growth temperature: 37°C
  Growth strain: DH5alpha
  Copy number: High Copy
Gene/Insert
  Gene/Insert name: SARS-CoV-2 2'-O-ribose methyltransferase
  Species: Severe acute respiratory syndrome coronavirus 2
  Insert size (bp): 893
  Mutation: wt
  Entrez Gene: ORF1ab (a.k.a. GU280_gp01)
  Promoter: CMV
  Tag / fusion protein: Cleavable TEV;TapTag (C terminal on backbone)
  Cloning method: Unknown
Resource information
  A portion of this plasmid was derived from a plasmid made by: GinkgoBioworks
Depositor comments: NCBI reference sequence: YP_009725311.1
How to cite: pGBW-m4133529 was a gift from Ginkgo Bioworks & Benjie Chen (Addgene plasmid # 152967 ; http://n2t.net/addgene:152967 ; RRID:Addgene_152967)
