[The description below was written by a language model from this plasmid's Addgene catalogue record and pLannotate feature annotations shown in this document.]
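Description:
pGBW-m4133529 is a mammalian expression plasmid built on the pTwist_CMV_Hygro_6 backbone that carries the wild-type coding sequence for the SARS-CoV-2 2'-O-ribose methyltransferase, one of the mature products processed from the ORF1ab replicase polyprotein. The insert of roughly 0.9 kb sits downstream of a CMV immediate-early enhancer/promoter. In the feature table it appears as a coding region spanning the plasmid's numbering origin, which the automated annotation matched by homology to a coronavirus replicase polyprotein from avian infectious bronchitis virus rather than to SARS-CoV-2 itself. The open reading frame continues into a backbone-encoded C-terminal tag recorded as a TEV-cleavable TAP tag. This is consistent with the annotated fragments of myosin light chain kinase 2, probably a calmodulin-binding peptide, and of Staphylococcus aureus protein A, which supplies immunoglobulin-binding domains. The TEV site itself is not annotated separately. An SV40 polyadenylation signal lies downstream of the expression unit, although it is annotated on the opposite strand.

A separate cassette places a hygromycin B phosphotransferase gene under the human ubiquitin C promoter, followed by a synthetic poly(A) signal, allowing hygromycin selection of transfected mammalian cells. In bacteria the plasmid is maintained through a high-copy ColE1/pUC-type origin and an ampicillin resistance gene. β-globin insulator elements, T7 and rrnG transcription terminators and an additional synthetic poly(A) signal flank the functional units, presumably to limit read-through between them. The record supports use for expressing the viral methyltransferase in mammalian cells. The tandem affinity tag would suit purification or interaction studies, though no specific application is stated.
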