Features (pLannotate 1.2.2; 21 found; start..end, strand, type, name):
    956..1033    +  CDS            MYLK2 (fragment): MYLK2_HUMAN - Experimental evidence at protein level: Swiss-Prot protein existence level 1. Implicated in the level of global muscle contraction and cardiac function. Phosphorylates a specific serine in the N-terminus of a myosin light chain. From Homo sapiens (Human).
   1115..1465    +  CDS            spa (fragment): SPA_STAAU - Experimental evidence at protein level: Swiss-Prot protein existence level 1. Plays a role in the inhibition of the host innate and adaptive immune responses. Possesses five immunoglobulin-binding domains that capture both the fragment crystallizable region (Fc region) and the Fab region (part of Ig that identifies antigen) of immunoglobulins (By similarity). In turn, Staphylococcus aureus is protected from phagocytic killing via inhibition of Ig Fc region. In addition, the host elicited B-cell response is prevented due to a decrease of antibody-secreting cell proliferation that en
   1546..1667    -  polyA_signal   SV40 poly(A) signal: SV40 polyadenylation signal
   1690..1759    -  CDS            large T antigen (fragment): large T antigen from SV40 (simian virus 40)
   1782..1828    +  terminator     T7 terminator: transcription terminator for bacteriophage T7 RNA polymerase
   1858..1994    +  terminator     rrnG terminator: transcription terminator from the E. coli ribosomal RNA rrnG operon (Albrechtsen et al., 1991)
   2039..2110    +  misc_feature   3' β-globin insulator: insulator downstream of the human β-globin locus (Farrell et al., 2002)
   2336..2924    -  rep_origin     ori: high-copy-number ColE1/pMB1/pBR322/pUC origin of replication
   3096..3160    -  CDS            bla(M) (fragment): β-lactamase lacking the signal sequence; bla(M); allows cytosolic expression of β-lactamase
   3424..4633    +  promoter       UbC promoter: human ubiquitin C promoter
   4643..5664    +  CDS            HygR (fragment): hygromycin B phosphotransferase confers resistance to hygromycin
   5692..5740    +  polyA_signal   poly(A) signal: synthetic polyadenylation signal
   6006..6866    +  CDS            AmpR: β-lactamase; bla; confers resistance to ampicillin, carbenicillin, and related antibiotics
   6879..7015    +  terminator     rrnG terminator: transcription terminator from the E. coli ribosomal RNA rrnG operon (Albrechtsen et al., 1991)
   7160..7231    +  misc_feature   5' β-globin insulator: insulator upstream of the human β-globin locus (Farrell et al., 2002)
   7236..7282    -  terminator     T7 terminator: transcription terminator for bacteriophage T7 RNA polymerase
   7300..7348    -  polyA_signal   poly(A) signal: synthetic polyadenylation signal
   7429..7732    +  enhancer       CMV enhancer: human cytomegalovirus immediate early enhancer
   7805..7822    -  promoter       CMV promoter (fragment): human cytomegalovirus (CMV) immediate early promoter
   7885..7936    +  promoter       CMVd2 promoter: truncated human cytomegalovirus (CMV) immediate early promoter that yields moderately reduced expression relative to the full-length promoter
   7963..895     +  CDS            rep (fragment) (across the origin): R1AB_IBVK - Protein inferred from homology: Swiss-Prot protein existence level 3. NendoU is a Mn(2+)-dependent, uridylate-specific enzyme, which leaves 2'-3'-cyclic phosphates 5' to the cleaved bond. From Avian infectious bronchitis virus (strain KB8523) (IBV).
>Addgene plasmid #152967 | pGBW-m4133529 | depositor full sequence | sequence record 295979 | Full Sequence
CACCATGTCCTCACAAGCGTGGCAGCCAGGCGTAGCAATGCCTAATTTATACAAGATGCAGCGGATGCTC
CTTGAAAAATGCGACCTACAGAACTATGGAGATAGTGCTACATTGCCCAAGGGGATAATGATGAATGTGG
CCAAATATACCCAACTGTGTCAGTACCTGAACACTCTCACGCTGGCCGTTCCGTACAACATGAGGGTGAT
TCATTTTGGTGCCGGCAGCGACAAGGGAGTCGCTCCCGGGACCGCTGTGCTGCGACAGTGGCTTCCTACA
GGCACTCTGCTAGTGGATTCTGATTTGAATGACTTCGTCAGCGACGCAGACTCGACCCTCATCGGAGATT
GTGCGACTGTTCACACAGCCAACAAATGGGACCTGATCATTTCCGATATGTATGATCCAAAGACCAAAAA
TGTCACGAAGGAGAACGACTCAAAGGAGGGTTTCTTTACGTACATCTGCGGGTTCATCCAACAGAAACTT
GCACTGGGCGGAAGTGTGGCAATTAAAATAACAGAACACTCTTGGAACGCCGACCTATACAAGCTTATGG
GTCATTTTGCTTGGTGGACCGCCTTTGTTACTAATGTAAACGCTTCAAGCTCCGAGGCCTTCCTGATAGG
TTGTAATTATTTAGGCAAGCCTAGAGAGCAGATTGATGGGTATGTGATGCACGCAAATTACATCTTCTGG
CGCAACACAAATCCAATTCAGCTCAGTTCTTATTCACTGTTTGATATGAGCAAATTCCCCCTTAAACTGA
GAGGCACTGCCGTCATGTCCTTGAAGGAAGGACAAATCAACGATATGATCTTGTCTCTCCTTAGCAAGGG
GCGTTTGATTATTAGGGAGAACAATCGGGTGGTGATCTCATCGGACGTTCTGGTCAACAATGAAAACCTT
TACTTTCAGTCGGGACGGCGAATCCCGGGGCTGATAAATCCCTGGAAAAGGAGATGGAAGAAGAACTTTA
TTGCAGTGTCTGCGGCTAACCGGTTCAAAAAGATCAGTTCAAGCGGCGCCCTAGATTACGACATTCCTAC
GACCGCCTCCGAGAATCTCTATTTCCAGGGTGAATTTGGCTTGGCACAACATGACGAGGCCGTCGATAAC
AAGTTTAATAAAGAACAGCAGAACGCTTTCTATGAGATCCTTCACTTACCAAATCTGAACGAAGAGCAAC
GCAACGCTTTCATTCAGAGCCTGAAAGACGATCCCTCGCAGTCTGCAAATCTCCTGGCCGAAGCCAAGAA
GCTGAATGACGCACAGGCTCCAAAAGTTGATAACAAGTTTAACAAGGAGCAGCAGAATGCTTTCTACGAG
ATATTGCACCTTCCTAATCTGAATGAGGAACAAAGAAATGCATTTATCCAGTCCCTAAAAGACGATCCAT
CACAGAGTGCCAACCTGCTTGCGGAAGCCAAAAAGCTCAATGATGCCCAGGCCCCGAAAGTAGACGCGAA
CCATCAATAAGGATCCGCAGGCCTCTGCTAGCTTGACTGACTGAGATACAGCGTACCTTCAGCTCACAGA
CATGATAAGATACATTGATGAGTTTGGACAAACCACAACTAGAATGCAGTGAAAAAAATGCTTTATTTGT
GAAATTTGTGATGCTATTGCTTTATTTGTAACCATTATAAGCTGCAATAAACAAGTTAACAACAACAATT
GCATTCATTTTATGTTTCAGGTTCAGGGGGAGGTGTGGGAGGTTTTTTAAAGCAAGTAAAACCTCTACAA
ATGTGGTATTGGCCCATCTCTATCGGTATCGTAGCATAACCCCTTGGGGCCTCTAAACGGGTCTTGAGGG
GTTTTTTGTGCCCCTCGGGCCGGATTGCTATCTACCGGCATTGGCGCAGAAAAAAATGCCTGATGCGACG
CTGCGCGTCTTATACTCCCACATATGCCAGATTCAGCAACGGATACGGCTTCCCCAACTTGCCCACTTCC
ATACGTGTCCTCCTTACCAGAAATTTATCCTTAAGGTCGTCAGCTATCCTGCAGGCGATCTCTCGATTTC
GATCAAGACATTCCTTTAATGGTCTTTTCTGGACACCACTAGGGGTCAGAAGTAGTTCATCAAACTTTCT
TCCCTCCCTAATCTCATTGGTTACCTTGGGCTATCGAAACTTAATTAACCAGTCAAGTCAGCTACTTGGC
GAGATCGACTTGTCTGGGTTTCGACTACGCTCAGAATTGCGTCAGTCAAGTTCGATCTGGTCCTTGCTAT
TGCACCCGTTCTCCGATTACGAGTTTCATTTAAATCATGTGAGCAAAAGGCCAGCAAAAGGCCAGGAACC
GTAAAAAGGCCGCGTTGCTGGCGTTTTTCCATAGGCTCCGCCCCCCTGACGAGCATCACAAAAATCGACG
CTCAAGTCAGAGGTGGCGAAACCCGACAGGACTATAAAGATACCAGGCGTTTCCCCCTGGAAGCTCCCTC
GTGCGCTCTCCTGTTCCGACCCTGCCGCTTACCGGATACCTGTCCGCCTTTCTCCCTTCGGGAAGCGTGG
CGCTTTCTCATAGCTCACGCTGTAGGTATCTCAGTTCGGTGTAGGTCGTTCGCTCCAAGCTGGGCTGTGT
GCACGAACCCCCCGTTCAGCCCGACCGCTGCGCCTTATCCGGTAACTATCGTCTTGAGTCCAACCCGGTA
AGACACGACTTATCGCCACTGGCAGCAGCCACTGGTAACAGGATTAGCAGAGCGAGGTATGTAGGCGGTG
CTACAGAGTTCTTGAAGTGGTGGCCTAACTACGGCTACACTAGAAGAACAGTATTTGGTATCTGCGCTCT
GCTGAAGCCAGTTACCTTCGGAAAAAGAGTTGGTAGCTCTTGATCCGGCAAACAAACCACCGCTGGTAGC
GGTGGTTTTTTTGTTTGCAAGCAGCAGATTACGCGCAGAAAAAAAGGATCTCAAGAAGATCCTTTGATCT
TTTCTACGGGGTCTGACGCTCAGTGGAACGAAAACTCACGTTAAGGGATTTTGGTCATGAGATTATCAAA
AAGGATCTTCACCTAGATCCTTTTAAATTAAAAATGAAGTTTTAAATCAATCTAAAGTATATATGAGTAA
ACTTGGTCTGACAGTTACCAATGCTTAATCAGTGAGGCACCTATCTCAGCGATCTGTCTATTTCGTTCAT
CCATAGTTGCATTTAAATTTCCGAACTCTCCAAGGCCCTCGTCGGAAAATCTTCAAACCTTTCGTCCGAT
CCATCTTGCAGGCTACCTCTCGAACGAACTATCGCAAGTCTCTTGGCCGGCCTTGCGCCTTGGCTATTGC
TTGGCAGCGCCTATCGCCAGGTATTACTCCAATCCCGAATATCCGAGATCGGGATCACCCGAGAGAAGTT
CAACCTACATCCTCAATCCCGATCTATCCGAGATCCGAGGAATATCGAAATCGGGGCGCGCCTGGCCTCC
GCGCCGGGTTTTGGCGCCTCCCGCGGGCGCCCCCCTCGTCACGGCGAGCGCTGCCACGTCAGACGAAGGG
CGCAGGAGCGTCCTGATCCTTCCGCCCGGACGCTCAGGACAGCGGCCCGCTGCTCATAAGACTCGGCCTT
AGAACCCCAGTATCAGCAGAAGGACATTTTAGGACGGGACTTGGGTGACTCTAGGGCACTGGTTTTCTTT
CCAGAGAGCGGAACAGGCGAGGAAAAGTAGTCCCTTCTCGGCGATTCTGCGGAGGGATCTCCGTGGGGCG
GTGAACGCCGATGATTATATAAGGACGCGCCGGGTGTGGCACAGCTAGTTCCGTCGCAGCCGGGATTTGG
GTCGCGGTTCTTGTTTGTGGATCGCTGTGATCGTCACTTGGTGAGTAGCGGGCTGCTGGGCTGGCCGGGG
CTTTCGTGGCCGCCGGGCCGCTCGGTGGGACGGAAGCGTGTGGAGAGACCGCCAAGGGCTGTAGTCTGGG
TCCGCGAGCAAGGTTGCCCTGAACTGGGGGTTGGGGGGAGCGCAGCAAAATGGCGGCTGTTCCCGAGTCT
TGAATGGAAGACGCTTGTGAGGCGGGCTGTGAGGTCGTTGAAACAAGGTGGGGGGCATGGTGGGCGGCAA
GAACCCAAGGTCTTGAGCCCTTCGCTAATGCGGGAAAGCTCTTATTCGGGTGAGATGGGCTGGGCACCAT
CTGGGGACCCTGACGTGAAGTTTGTCACTGACTGGAGAACTCGGTTTGTCGTCTGTTGCGGGGGCGGCAG
TTATGGCGGTGCCGTTGGGCAGTGCACCCGTACCTTTGGGAGCGCGCGCCCTCGTCGTGTCGTGACGTCA
CCCGTTCTGTTGGCTTATAATGCAGGGTGGGGCCACCTGCCGGTAGGTGTGCGGTAGGCTTTTCTCCGTC
GCAGGACGCAGGGTTCGGGCCTAGGGTAGGCTCTCCTGAATCGACAGGCGCCGGACCTCTGGTGAGGGGA
GGGATAAGTGAGGCGTCAGTTTCTTTGGTCGGTTTTATGTACCTATCTTCTTAAGTAGCTGAAGCTCCGG
TTTTGAACTATGCGCTCGGGGTTGGCGAGTGTGTTTTGTGAAGTTTTTTAGGCACCTTTTGAAATGTAAT
CATTTGGGTCAATATGTAATTTTCAGTGTTAGACTTGTAAATTGTCCGCTAAATTCTGGCCGTTTTTGGC
TTTTTTGTTAGACAACATGGGTAAAAAGCCTGAACTCACCGCGACGTCTGTCGAGAAGTTTCTGATCGAA
AAGTTCGACAGCGTCTCCGACCTGATGCAGCTCTCGGAGGGCGAAGAATCTCGTGCTTTCAGCTTCGATG
TAGGAGGGCGTGGATATGTCCTGCGGGTAAATAGCTGCGCCGATGGTTTCTACAAAGATCGTTATGTTTA
TCGGCACTTTGCATCCGCCGCGCTCCCGATTCCGGAAGTGCTTGACATTGGGGAGTTCAGCGAGAGCCTG
ACCTATTGCATCTCCCGCCGTGCACAGGGTGTCACGTTGCAAGACCTGCCTGAAACCGAACTGCCCGCTG
TTCTGCAGCCGGTCGCGGAGGCAATGGATGCCATCGCTGCCGCCGATCTTAGCCAGACGAGCGGGTTCGG
CCCATTCGGACCGCAAGGAATCGGTCAATACACTACATGGCGTGATTTCATATGCGCGATTGCTGATCCC
CATGTGTATCACTGGCAAACTGTGATGGACGACACCGTCAGTGCGTCCGTCGCGCAGGCTCTCGATGAGC
TGATGCTTTGGGCCGAGGACTGCCCCGAAGTCCGGCACCTCGTGCACGCGGATTTCGGCTCCAACAATGT
CCTGACGGACAATGGCCGCATAACAGCGGTCATTGACTGGAGCGAGGCGATGTTCGGGGATTCCCAATAC
GAGGTCGCCAACATCTTCTTCTGGAGGCCGTGGTTGGCTTGTATGGAGCAGCAGACGCGCTACTTCGAGC
GGAGGCATCCGGAGCTTGCAGGATCGCCCCGGCTCCGGGCGTATATGCTCCGCATTGGTCTTGACCAACT
CTATCAGAGCTTGGTTGACGGCAATTTCGATGATGCAGCTTGGGCGCAGGGTCGATGCGACGCAATCGTC
CGATCCGGAGCCGGGACTGTCGGGCGTACACAAATCGCCCGCAGAAGCGCCGCCGTCTGGACCGATGGCT
GTGTAGAAGTACTCGCCGATAGTGGAAACCGACGCCCCAGCACTCGTCCGAGGGCAAAGGAATAAGCTAG
TATGTAAGCCTAGTCTTAGATAATAAAATCGCTATCCATCGAAGATGGATGTGTGTTGGTTTTTTGTGTG
TGTAACGCTAGGCGCGCCTGGTGTACCGAGAACGATCCTCTCAGTGCGAGTCTCGACGATCCATATCGTT
GCTTGGCAGTCAGCCAGTCGGAATCCAGCTTGGGACCCAGGAAGTCCAATCGTCAGATATTGTACTCAAG
CCTGGTCACGGCAGCGTACCGATCTGTTTAAACCTAGATATTGATAGTCTGATCGGTCAACGTATAATCG
AGTCCTAGCTTTTGCAAACATCTATCAAGAGACAGGATCAGCAGGAGGCTTTCGCATGAGTATTCAACAT
TTCCGTGTCGCCCTTATTCCCTTTTTTGCGGCATTTTGCCTTCCTGTTTTTGCTCACCCAGAAACGCTGG
TGAAAGTAAAAGATGCTGAAGATCAGTTGGGTGCGCGAGTGGGTTACATCGAACTGGATCTCAACAGCGG
TAAGATCCTTGAGAGTTTTCGCCCCGAAGAACGCTTTCCAATGATGAGCACTTTTAAAGTTCTGCTATGT
GGCGCGGTATTATCCCGTATTGACGCCGGGCAAGAGCAACTCGGTCGCCGCATACACTATTCTCAGAATG
ACTTGGTTGAGTATTCACCAGTCACAGAAAAGCATCTTACGGATGGCATGACAGTAAGAGAATTATGCAG
TGCTGCCATAACCATGAGTGATAACACTGCGGCCAACTTACTTCTGACAACGATTGGAGGACCGAAGGAG
CTAACCGCTTTTTTGCACAACATGGGGGATCATGTAACTCGCCTTGATCGTTGGGAACCGGAGCTGAATG
AAGCCATACCAAACGACGAGCGTGACACCACGATGCCTGTAGCAATGGCAACAACCTTGCGTAAACTATT
AACTGGCGAACTACTTACTCTAGCTTCCCGGCAACAGTTGATAGACTGGATGGAGGCGGATAAAGTTGCA
GGACCACTTCTGCGCTCGGCCCTTCCGGCTGGCTGGTTTATTGCTGATAAATCTGGAGCCGGTGAGCGTG
GGTCTCGCGGTATCATTGCAGCACTGGGGCCAGATGGTAAGCCCTCCCGTATCGTAGTTATCTACACGAC
GGGGAGTCAGGCAACTATGGATGAACGAAATAGACAGATCGCTGAGATAGGTGCCTCACTGATTAAGCAT
TGGTAACCGATTCTAGGTGCATTGGCGCAGAAAAAAATGCCTGATGCGACGCTGCGCGTCTTATACTCCC
ACATATGCCAGATTCAGCAACGGATACGGCTTCCCCAACTTGCCCACTTCCATACGTGTCCTCCTTACCA
GAAATTTATCCTTAAGATCGTTTAAACTCGACTCTGGCTCTATCGAATCTCCGTCGTTTCGAGCTTACGC
GAACAGCCGTGGCGCTCATTTGCTCGTCGGGCATCGAATCTCGTCAGCTATCGTCAGCTTACCTTTTTGG
CAGCGATCGCGGCTCCCGACATCTTGGACCATTAGCTCCACAGGTATCTTCTTCCCTCTAGTGGTCATAA
CAGCAGCTTCAGCTACCTCTCAATTCAAAAAACCCCTCAAGACCCGTTTAGAGGCCCCAAGGGGTTATGC
TATCAATCGTTGCGTTACACACACAAAAAACCAACACACATCCATCTTCGATGGATAGCGATTTTATTAT
CTAACTGCTGATCGAGTGTAGCCAGATCTAGTAATCAATTACGGGGTCATTAGTTCATAGCCCATATATG
GAGTTCCGCGTTACATAACTTACGGTAAATGGCCCGCCTGGCTGACCGCCCAACGACCCCCGCCCATTGA
CGTCAATAATGACGTATGTTCCCATAGTAACGCCAATAGGGACTTTCCATTGACGTCAATGGGTGGAGTA
TTTACGGTAAACTGCCCACTTGGCAGTACATCAAGTGTATCATATGCCAAGTACGCCCCCTATTGACGTC
AATGACGGTAAATGGCCCGCCTGGCATTATGCCCAGTACATGACCTTATGGGACTTTCCTACTTGGCAGT
ACATCTACGTATTAGTCATCGCTATTACCATGCTGATGCGGTTTTGGCAGTACATCAATGGGCGTGGATA
GCGGTTTGACTCACGGGGATTTCCAAGTCTCCACCCCATTGACGTCAATGGGAGTTTGTTTTGGCACCAA
AATCAACGGGACTTTCCAAAATGTCGTAACAACTCCGCCCCATTGACGCAAATGGGCGGTAGGCGTGTAC
GGTGGGAGGTCTATATAAGCAGAGCTGGTTTAGTGAACCGTCAGATCAGATCTTTGTCGATCCTACCATC
CACTCGACACACCCGCCAGCGGCCGC
